>Addgene plasmid #22756 | myc-Orai1 R91W MO93 | depositor partial sequence | sequence record 10411 | Author sequence
ATGGAACAAAAACTTATTTCTGAAGAAGATCTGCATCCGGAGCCCGCCCCGCCCCCGAGCCGTAGCAGTC
CCGAGCTTCCCCCAAGCGGCGGCAGCACCACCAGCGGCAGCCGCCGGAGCCGCCGCCGCAGCGGGGACGG
GGAGCCCCCGGGGGCCCCGCCACCGCCGCCGTCCGCCGTCACCTACCCGGACTGGATCGGCCAGAGTTAC
TCCGAGGTGATGAGCCTCAACGAGCACTCCATGCAGGCGCTGTCCTGGCGCAAGCTCTACTTGAGCCGCG
CCAAGCTTAAAGCCTCCAGCTGGACCTCGGCTCTGCTCTCCGGCTTCGCCATGGTGGCAATGGTGGAGGT
GCAGCTGGACGCTGACCACGACTACCCACCGGGGCTGCTCATCGCCTTCAGTGCCTGCACCACAGTGCTG
GTGGCTGTGCACCTGTTTGCGCTCATGATCAGCACCTGCATCCTGCCCAACATCGAGGCGGTGAGCAACG
TGCACAATCTCAACTCGGTCAAGGAGTCCCCCCATGAGCGCATGCACCGCCACATCGAGCTGGCCTGGGC
CTTCTCCACCGTCATTGGCACGCTGCTCTTCCTAGCTGAGGTGGTGCTGCTCTGCTGGGTCAAGTTCTTG
CCCCTCAAGAAGCAGCCAGGCCAGCCAAGGCCCACCAGCAAGCCCCCCGCCAGTGGCGCAGCAGCCAACG
TCAGCACCAGCGGCATCACCCCGGGCCAGGCAGCTGCCATCGCCTCGACCACCATCATGGTGCCCTTCGG
CCTGATCTTTATCGTCTTCGCCGTCCACTTCTACCGCTCACTGGTTAGCCATAAGACCGACCGACAGTTC
CAGGAGCTCAACGAGCTGGCGGAGTTTGCCCGCTTACAGGACCAGCTGGACCACAGAGGGGACCACCCCC
TGACGCCCGGCAGCCACTATGCCTAG
