>Addgene plasmid #22756 | myc-Orai1 R91W MO93 | addgene partial sequence | sequence record 28604 | 22756 with hOrai1-R
TGGGAAGAGCAGCGTGCCGATGACGGTGGAGAAGGCCCAGGCCAGCTCGATGTGGCGGTGCATGCGCTCA
TGGGGGGACTCCTTGACCGAGTTGAGATTGTGCACGTTGCTCACCGCCTCGATGTTGGGCAGGATGCAGG
TGCTGATCATGAGCGCAAACAGGTGCACAGCCACCAGCACTGTGGTGCAGGCACTGAAGGCGATGAGCAT
CCCCGGTGGGTAGTCGTGGTCAGCGTCCAGCTGCACCTCCACCATTGCCACCATGGCGAAGCCGGAGAGC
AGAGCCGAGGTCCAGCTGGAGGCTTTAAGCTTGGCGCGGCTCAAGTAGAGCTTGCGCCAGGACAGCGCCT
GCATGGAGTGCTCGTTGAGGCTCATCACCTCGGAGTAACTCTGGCCGATCCAGTCCGGGTAGGTGACGGC
GGACGGCGGCGGTGGCGGGGCCCCCGGGGGCTCCCCGTCACCGCTGCGGCGGCGGCTACGGCGGCTGCCG
CTGGTGGTG
