>Addgene plasmid #22756 | myc-Orai1 R91W MO93 | addgene partial sequence | sequence record 44639 | pLXSN_5
GGCGCCGGAATTAGATCGATCTCTCGAGTTAGATCTCCCGAATTCTACGTTATCACAAGTTTGTACAAAA
AAGCAGGCTTCGAAGGAGATAGAACCAATTCTCTAAGGAAATACTTAACCATGGAGCAAAAGCTCATTTC
TGAGGAAGATCTCAATGGTGGTGGTGGTGGGTCGACACATCCGGAGCCCGCCCCGCCCCCGAGCCGCAGC
AGTCCCGAGCTTCCCCCAAGCGGCGGCAGCACCACCAGCGGCAGCCGCCGGAGCCGCCGCCGCAGCGGGG
ACGGGGAGCCCCCGGGGGCCCCGCCACCGCCGCCGTCCGCCGTCACCTACCCGGACTGGATCGGCCAGAG
TTACTCCGAGGTGATGAGCCTCAACGAGCACTCCATGCAGGCGCTGTCCTGGCGCAAGCTCTACTTGAGC
CGCGCCAAGCTTAAAGCCTCCAGCTGGACCTCGGCTCTGCTCTCCGGCTTCGCCATGGTGGCAATGGTGG
AGGTGCAGCTGGACGCTGACCACGACTACCCACCGGGGCTGCTCATCGCCTTCAGTGCCTGCACCACAGT
GCTGGTGGCTGTGCACCTGTTTGCGCTCATGATCAGCACCTGCATCCTGCCCAACATCGAGGCGGTGAGC
AACGTGCACAATCTCAACTCGGTCAAGGAGTCCCCCCATGAGCGCATGCACCGCCACATCGAGCTGGCCT
GGGCCTTCTCCACCGTCATCGGCACGCTGCTCTTCCTAGCTGAGGTGGTGCTGCTCTGCTGGGTCAAGTT
CTTGCCCCTCAAGAAGCAGCCAGGCCAGCC
