[The description below was written by a language model from this plasmid's Addgene catalogue record.]
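Description:
myc-Orai1 R91W MO93 is a mammalian expression plasmid built on the MO93 backbone and carrying a human ORAI1 coding sequence of roughly 1 kb with the point mutation R91W. The insert was introduced by restriction-enzyme cloning and bears a myc epitope tag at its N terminus, so the expressed protein can be detected or immunoprecipitated with anti-myc antibodies. The plasmid is propagated in E. coli under ampicillin selection. The record gives no further detail on the backbone: the promoter driving expression, any mammalian selection marker or reporter, the origin of replication and the copy number are all unstated. No feature table is available, and the depositor notes that the sequence supplied covers only the open reading frame.

ORAI1 (also known as CRACM1 or TMEM142A) encodes a plasma-membrane protein that the associated publication identifies as an essential pore subunit of the CRAC (calcium release-activated calcium) channel, which mediates store-operated calcium entry. From general knowledge, the arginine-to-tryptophan substitution at position 91 is known as a loss-of-function change linked to a hereditary immunodeficiency in which CRAC channel current is abolished; one of the gene's aliases in the record, IMD9, reflects this disease association. A construct of this kind is typically used for transient or stable expression of the mutant protein in mammalian cells, often alongside a matching wild-type version, to compare channel function, calcium influx, localisation or protein interactions. The record does not itself specify the intended experiments.
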