Addgene plasmid #22756: myc-Orai1 R91W MO93
Depositing lab: Anjana Rao. Depositing organization: Boston Children's Hospital. Publication: Orai1 is an essential pore subunit of the CRAC channel. Prakriya M, Feske S, Gwack Y, Srikanth S, Rao A, Hogan PG. Nature. 2006 Sep 14. 443(7108):230-3. 10.1038/nature05122 PubMed 16921383.
Backbone
  Vector backbone: MO93
  Vector type: Mammalian Expression
Growth in bacteria
  Bacterial resistance: Ampicillin, 100 μg/mL
  Growth temperature: 37°C
  Growth strain: DH5alpha
  Copy number: Unknown
Gene/Insert
  Gene/Insert name: Orai1 R91W (alt name: Orai1)
  Species: H. sapiens (human)
  Insert size (bp): 1000
  Mutation: R91W
  Entrez Gene: ORAI1 (a.k.a. CRACM1, IMD9, ORAT1, TAM2, TMEM142A)
  Tag / fusion protein: myc (N terminal on insert)
  Cloning method: Restriction Enzyme
  Sequencing primers: 5′ n/a
Terms and licenses: Academic/Nonprofit Terms; Industry Terms: Not Available to Industry
Depositor comments: Lab Plasmid #SF117. Author's sequence is the ORF sequence.
How to cite: myc-Orai1 R91W MO93 was a gift from Anjana Rao (Addgene plasmid # 22756 ; http://n2t.net/addgene:22756 ; RRID:Addgene_22756)
